>Addgene plasmid #13748 | ACS2 Truncated | addgene partial sequence | sequence record 20041 | 13748 with pQE promoter
ACTTAACCTATAAAAATAGGCGTATCACGAGGCCCTTTCGTCTTCACCTCGAGAAATCATAAAAAATTTA
TTTGCTTTGTGAGCGGATAACAATTATAATAGATTCAATTGTGAGCGGATAACAATTTCACACAGAATTC
ATTAAAGAGGAGAAATTAACTATGAGAGGATCGCATCACCATCACCATCACGGATCCCCGGGCTGCGTTC
CTGCAGCAGCGCAACCAGGCTCGTACCCCGCGTTGAGCGCTCAGGCAGCCCAGGAGCCGGCCGCCTTCTG
GGGGCCGCTGGCCCGTGACACACTAGTTTGGGACACTCCTTACCATACTGTCTGGGACTGTGACTTCAGG
ACGGGCAAGATCGGCTGGTTCCTGGGAGGCCAGTTGAATGTGTCTGTCAACTGCCTGGATCAGCATGTGC
AGAAGTCTCCTGAGACCATAGCTTTGATCTGGGAGAGAGATGAACCTGGGACAGAAGTGAGAATCACTTA
CAGGGAGCTTCTGGAGACCACATGCCGCCTGGCCAATACACTGAAGAGACATGGAGTGCACCGAGGGGAC
CGTGTGGCCATCTACATGCCTGTGTCCCCACTGGCTGTGGCAGCAATGCTGGCCTGTGCCAGGATTGGAG
CTATCCACACAGTGGTATTTGCTGGCTTTAGTGCAGAGTCCTTGGCTGGGANGATCAATGATGCCAAATG
CAAGGCTGTTATCACCTTCAACC
