>Addgene plasmid #13748 | ACS2 Truncated | addgene partial sequence | sequence record 20042 | 13748 with primer Amp-R
GTTCTTCGGGGCGAAAACTCTCAAGGATCTTACCGCTGTTGAGATCCAGTTCGATGTAACCCACTCGTGC
ACCCAACTGATCTTCAGCATCTTTTACTTTCACCAGCGTTTCTGGGTGAGCAAAAACAGGAAGGCAAAAT
GCCGCAAAAAAGGGAATAAGGGCGACACGGAAATGTTGAATACTCATACTCTTCCTTTTTCAATATTATT
GAAGCATTTATCAGGGTTATTGTCTCATGAGCGGATACATATTTGAATGTATTTAGAAAAATAAACAAAT
AGGGGTTCCGCGCACATTTCCCCGAAAAGTGCCACCTGACGTCTAAGAAACCATTATTATCATGACATTA
ACCTATAAAAATAGGCGTATCACGAGGCCCTTTCGTCTTCACCTCGAGAAATCATAAAAAATTTATTTGC
TTTGTGAGCGGATAACAATTATAATAGATTCAATTGTGAGCGGATAACAATTTCACACAGAATTCATTAA
AGAGGAGAAATTAACTATGAGAGGATCGCATCACCATCACCATCACGGATCCCCGGGCTGCGTTCCTGCA
GCAGCGCAACCAGGCTCGTACCCCGCGTTGAGCGCTCAGGCAGCCAGGAGC
