[The description below was written by a language model from this plasmid's Addgene catalogue record.]
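Description:
ACS2 Truncated is a bacterial expression plasmid built on the Qiagen pQE80 backbone (about 4.7 kb without insert) for producing a recombinant fragment of mouse acetyl-CoA synthetase 2 (AceCS2, encoded by the Acss1 gene) in E. coli. It is maintained under ampicillin selection and is recorded as a low-copy plasmid. No feature table accompanies the entry, so the promoter, origin of replication and other backbone elements are not listed. pQE80-series vectors are generally known for IPTG-inducible expression from a T5 promoter with lac operator control and a vector-borne lacI repressor gene, but this should be treated as general background rather than a recorded detail of this construct.

The insert is roughly 1.9 kb and encodes amino acids 39–682 of the mouse protein, so the first 38 residues are missing. The record does not say why the N-terminus was removed. AceCS2 is a mitochondrial enzyme, so the truncation plausibly removes the targeting presequence to approximate the mature form. The fragment was cloned between BamHI and SalI sites, both of which were preserved, which places it in frame with the N-terminal His tag supplied by the backbone and allows purification by immobilised metal affinity chromatography.

The associated publication concerns the deacetylation and activation of mammalian acetyl-CoA synthetases by sirtuins. This suggests the plasmid was used to make purified His-tagged AceCS2 for in vitro biochemical work such as enzyme activity and deacetylation assays.
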