Addgene plasmid #13748: ACS2 Truncated
Depositing lab: John Denu. Depositing organization: University of Wisconsin, Madison. Publication: Sirtuins deacetylate and activate mammalian acetyl-CoA synthetases. Hallows WC, Lee S, Denu JM. Proc Natl Acad Sci U S A. 2006 Jul 5. 103(27):10230-5. 10.1073/pnas.0604392103 PubMed 16790548.
Backbone
  Vector backbone: pQE80
  Backbone manufacturer: Qiagen
  Backbone size w/o insert (bp): 4700
  Vector type: Bacterial Expression
Growth in bacteria
  Bacterial resistance: Ampicillin, 100 μg/mL
  Growth temperature: 37°C
  Growth strain: DH5alpha
  Copy number: Low Copy
Gene/Insert
  Gene/Insert name: Truncated Acetyl CoA Sythetase 2 (alt name: AceCS2)
  Species: M. musculus (mouse)
  Insert size (bp): 1932
  Mutation: Contains amino acids 39–682
  GenBank ID: NM_080575
  Entrez Gene: Acss1 (a.k.a. Acas2, Acas2l, AceCS2, AI788978, 1110032O15Rik)
  Tag / fusion protein: His (N terminal on backbone)
  Cloning method: Restriction Enzyme; 5′ cloning site BamHI (not destroyed); 3′ cloning site SalI (not destroyed)
  Sequencing primers: 5′ pQE80 sequencing vector
Terms and licenses: Academic/Nonprofit Terms; Industry Terms: Not Available to Industry
How to cite: ACS2 Truncated was a gift from John Denu (Addgene plasmid # 13748 ; http://n2t.net/addgene:13748 ; RRID:Addgene_13748)
